>Addgene plasmid #48967 | pcDNA3 HA-Sumo2 WT | depositor partial sequence | sequence record 71651 | coding region T7 Forward and Reverse
ATGGATGCCTACCCATACGACGTACCAGACTACGCCGACGAAAAGCCCAAGGAAGGAGTCAAGACTGAGA
ACAACGATCATATTAATTTGAAGGTGGCGGGGCAGGATGGTTCTGTGGTGCAGTTTAAGATTAAGAGGCA
TACACCACTTAGTAAACTAATGAAAGCCTATTGTGAACGACAGGGATTGTCAATGAGGCAGATCAGATTC
CGATTTGACGGGCAACCAATCAATGAAACAGACACACCTGCACAGTTGGAAATGGAGGATGAAGATACAA
TTGATGTGTTCCAACAGCAGACGGGAGGTTGA
