>Addgene plasmid #48967 | pcDNA3 HA-Sumo2 WT | addgene partial sequence | sequence record 151166 | CMV-F 5'-CGCAAATGGGCGGTAGGCGTG-3'
CTATATAAGCAGAGCTCTCTGGCTAACTAGAGAACCCACTGCTTACTGGCTTATCGAAATTAATACGACT
CACTATAGGGAGACCCAAGCTTATGGATGCCTACCCATACGACGTACCAGACTACGCCGACGAAAAGCCC
AAGGAAGGAGTCAAGACTGAGAACAACGATCATATTAATTTGAAGGTGGCGGGGCAGGATGGTTCTGTGG
TGCAGTTTAAGATTAAGAGGCATACACCACTTAGTAAACTAATGAAAGCCTATTGTGAACGACAGGGATT
GTCAATGAGGCAGATCAGATTCCGATTTGACGGGCAACCAATCAATGAAACAGACACACCTGCACAGTTG
GAAATGGAGGATGAAGATACAATTGATGTGTTCCAACAGCAGACGGGAGGTTGACTCGAGCATGCATCTA
GAGGGCCCTATTCTATAGTGTCACCTAAATGCTAGAGCTCGCTGATCAGCCTCGACTGTGCCTTCTAGTT
GCCAGCCATCTGTTGTTTGCCCCTCCCCCGTGCCTTCCTTGACCCTGGAAGGTGCCACTCCCACTGTCCT
TTCCTAATAAAATGAGGAAATTGCATCGCATTGTCTGAGTAGGTGTCATTCTATTCTGGGGGGTGGGGTG
GGGCAGGACAGCAAGGGGGAGGATTGGGAAGACAATAGCAGGCATGCTGGGGATGCGGTGGGCTCTATGG
CTTCTGAGGCGGAAAGAACCAGCTGGGGCTCTAGGGGGTATCCCC
[124 nt withheld, positions 746-869]
C
[91 nt withheld, positions 871-961]
A
[49 nt withheld, positions 963-1011]
CCTTTGACGTTGGAGTCCACGTTCTTT
[37 nt withheld, positions 1039-1075]
ACCCTATCTCGGTCTATTCTTTTGATTTATAAGGGATTTTGCCGATTTCGGCCTATTGGTTAAAAAATGA
GCTGATTTAACAAAAATTTAACGCGAAT
