[The description below was written by a language model from this plasmid's Addgene catalogue record.]
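Description:
pcDNA3 HA-Sumo2 WT is a mammalian expression plasmid carrying wild-type human SUMO2 with an N-terminal HA epitope tag. The name refers to pcDNA3, while the catalogue lists the backbone as Invitrogen's pcDNA3.1, so the exact backbone version is slightly ambiguous. It is maintained as a high-copy plasmid in E. coli under ampicillin selection, and it carries a neomycin resistance marker that allows G418 selection of stably transfected mammalian cells. The SUMO2 insert of about 312 bp was cloned between HindIII and XhoI sites, both of which remain intact, so the cassette can be excised or moved. The total vector size is recorded as 312 bp, which plainly repeats the insert size. With a backbone of roughly 5.4 kb, the full plasmid should be somewhat under 5.8 kb.

The record names T7 as the promoter. In pcDNA3-family vectors, the T7 promoter sits just upstream of the multiple cloning site and serves for in vitro transcription and as a sequencing primer site. Expression in mammalian cells from these backbones is normally driven by the CMV immediate-early promoter, with a BGH polyadenylation signal downstream. The use of a BGH reverse sequencing primer fits this layout, though CMV is not explicitly listed in the record. No feature table was provided, so these elements cannot be confirmed here.

The HA tag permits detection and immunoprecipitation of SUMO2 and its conjugates with anti-HA antibodies. The associated study concerns the dynamics and mechanism of SUMO chain deconjugation by SUMO-specific proteases, so the construct suits work on SUMO2 conjugation, chain formation and deSUMOylation in cultured mammalian cells.
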