Addgene plasmid #48967: pcDNA3 HA-Sumo2 WT
Purpose: Expresses HA SUMO2 Wild Type in mammalian cells
Depositing lab: Guy Salvesen. Depositing organization: Sanford Burnham Prebys Medical Discovery Institute. Publication: The dynamics and mechanism of SUMO chain deconjugation by SUMO-specific proteases. Bekes M, Prudden J, Srikumar T, Raught B, Boddy MN, Salvesen GS. J Biol Chem. 2011 Mar 25;286(12):10238-47. Epub 2011 Jan 19. 10.1074/jbc.M110.205153 PubMed 21247896.
Backbone
  Vector backbone: pcDNA3.1
  Backbone manufacturer: Invitrogen
  Backbone size w/o insert (bp): 5446
  Total vector size (bp): 312
  Vector type: Mammalian Expression
  Selectable markers: Neomycin (select with G418)
Growth in bacteria
  Bacterial resistance: Ampicillin, 100 μg/mL
  Growth temperature: 37°C
  Growth strain: DH5alpha
  Copy number: High Copy
Gene/Insert
  Gene/Insert name: SUMO2
  Species: H. sapiens (human)
  Insert size (bp): 312
  Entrez Gene: SUMO2 (a.k.a. HSMT3, SMT3B, SMT3H2, SUMO3, Smt3A)
  Promoter: T7
  Tag / fusion protein: HA (N terminal on insert)
  Cloning method: Restriction Enzyme; 5′ cloning site HindIII (not destroyed); 3′ cloning site XhoI (not destroyed)
  Sequencing primers: 5′ T7 Forward; 3′ BGH Reverse
Terms and licenses: Academic/Nonprofit Terms; Industry Terms: Not Available to Industry
How to cite: pcDNA3 HA-Sumo2 WT was a gift from Guy Salvesen (Addgene plasmid # 48967 ; http://n2t.net/addgene:48967 ; RRID:Addgene_48967)
